>Addgene plasmid #203754 | MmEos3.2 | addgene full sequence | sequence record 403344 | Addgene NGS Result
TAGTTATTAATAGTAATCAATTACGGGGTCATTAGTTCATAGCCCATATATGGAGTTCCGCGTTACATAA
CTTACGGTAAATGGCCCGCCTGGCTGACCGCCCAACGACCCCCGCCCATTGACGTCAATAATGACGTATG
TTCCCATAGTAACGCCAATAGGGACTTTCCATTGACGTCAATGGGTGGAGTATTTACGGTAAACTGCCCA
CTTGGCAGTACATCAAGTGTATCATATGCCAAGTACGCCCCCTATTGACGTCAATGACGGTAAATGGCCC
GCCTGGCATTATGCCCAGTACATGACCTTATGGGACTTTCCTACTTGGCAGTACATCTACGTATTAGTCA
TCGCTATTACCATGGTGATGCGGTTTTGGCAGTACATCAATGGGCGTGGATAGCGGTTTGACTCACGGGG
ATTTCCAAGTCTCCACCCCATTGACGTCAATGGGAGTTTGTTTTGGCACCAAAATCAACGGGACTTTCCA
AAATGTCGTAACAACTCCGCCCCATTGACGCAAATGGGCGGTAGGCGTGTACGGTGGGAGGTCTATATAA
GCAGAGCTGGTTTAGTGAACCGTCAGATCCGCTAGCGCTACCGGACTCAGATCTCGAGCTCAAGCTTCGA
ATTCGGCTTGCCCATGGGGAGCAGCAAGAGCAAGCCCAAGGACCCCAGCCAGCGCCGGAACAACAACAAC
GGACCGGTCGCCACCATGAGTGCGATTAAGCCAGACATGAAGATCAAACTCCGTATGGAAGGCAACGTAA
ACGGGCACCACTTTGTGATCGACGGAGATGGTACAGGCAAGCCTTTTGAGGGAAAACAGAGTATGGATCT
TGAAGTCAAAGAGGGCGGACCTCTGCCTTTTGCCTTTGATATCCTGACCACTGCATTCCATTACGGCAAC
AGGGTATTCGCCAAATATCCAGACAACATACAAGACTATTTTAAGCAGTCGTTTCCTAAGGGGTATTCGT
GGGAACGAAGCTTGACTTTCGAAGACGGGGGCATTTGCAACGCCAGAAACGACATAACAATGGAAGGGGA
CACTTTCTATAATAAAGTTCGATTTTATGGTACCAACTTTCCCGCCAATGGTCCAGTTATGCAGAAGAAG
ACGCTGAAATGGGAGCCCTCCACTGAGAAAATGTATGTGCGTGATGGAGTGCTGACGGGTGATATTGAGA
TGGCTTTGTTGCTTGAAGGAAATGCCCATTACCGATGTGACTTCAGAACTACTTACAAAGCTAAGGAGAA
GGGTGTCAAGTTACCAGGCGCCCACTTTGTGGACCACTGCATTGAGATTTTAAGCCATGACAAAGATTAC
AACAAGGTTAAGCTGTATGAGCATGCTGTTGCTCATTCTGGATTGCCTGACAATGCCAGACGATAAAGCG
GCCGCGACTCTAGATCATAATCAGCCATACCACATTTGTAGAGGTTTTACTTGCTTTAAAAAACCTCCCA
CACCTCCCCCTGAACCTGAAACATAAAATGAATGCAATTGTTGTTGTTAACTTGTTTATTGCAGCTTATA
ATGGTTACAAATAAAGCAATAGCATCACAAATTTCACAAATAAAGCATTTTTTTCACTGCATTCTAGTTG
TGGTTTGTCCAAACTCATCAATGTATCTTAAGGCGTAAATTGTAAGCGTTAATATTTTGTTAAAATTCGC
GTTAAATTTTTGTTAAATCAGCTCATTTTTTAACCAATAGGCCGAAATCGGCAAAATCCCTTATAAATCA
AAAGAATAGACCGAGATAGGGT
[37 nt withheld, positions 1773-1809]
AAAGAACGTGGACTCCAACGTCAAAGG
[49 nt withheld, positions 1837-1885]
T
[91 nt withheld, positions 1887-1977]
G
[124 nt withheld, positions 1979-2102]
CAGGTGGCACTTTTCGGGGAAATGTGCGCGGAACCCCTATTTGTTTATTTTTCTAAATACATTCAAATAT
GTATCCGCTCATGAGACAATAACCCTGATAAATGCTTCAATAATATTGAAAAAGGAAGAGTCCTGAGGCG
GAAAGAACCAGCTGTGGAATGTGTGTCAGTTAGGGTGTGGAAAGTCCCCAGGCTCCCCAGCAGGCAGAAG
TATGCAAAGCATGCATCTCAATTAGTCAGCAACCAGGTGTGGAAAGTCCCCAGGCTCCCCAGCAGGCAGA
AGTATGCAAAGCATGCATCTCAATTAGTCAGCAACCATAGTCCCGCCCCTAACTCCGCCCATCCCGCCCC
TAACTCCGCCCAGTTCCGCCCATTCTCCGCCCCATGGCTGACTAATTTTTTTTATTTATGCAGAGGCCGA
GGCCGCCTCGGCCTCTGAGCTATTCCAGAAGTAGTGAGGAGGCTTTTTTGGAGGCCTAGGCTTTTGCAAA
GATCGATCAAGAGACAGGATGAGGATCGTTTCGCATGATTGAACAAGATGGATTGCACGCAGGTTCTCCG
GCCGCTTGGGTGGAGAGGCTATTCGGCTATGACTGGGCACAACAGACAATCGGCTGCTCTGATGCCGCCG
TGTTCCGGCTGTCAGCGCAGGGGCGCCCGGTTCTTTTTGTCAAGACCGACCTGTCCGGTGCCCTGAATGA
ACTGCAAGACGAGGCAGCGCGGCTATCGTGGCTGGCCACGACGGGCGTTCCTTGCGCAGCTGTGCTCGAC
GTTGTCACTGAAGCGGGAAGGGACTGGCTGCTATTGGGCGAAGTGCCGGGGCAGGATCTCCTGTCATCTC
ACCTTGCTCCTGCCGAGAAAGTATCCATCATGGCTGATGCAATGCGGCGGCTGCATACGCTTGATCCGGC
TACCTGCCCATTCGACCACCAAGCGAAACATCGCATCGAGCGAGCACGTACTCGGATGGAAGCCGGTCTT
GTCGATCAGGATGATCTGGACGAAGAGCATCAGGGGCTCGCGCCAGCCGAACTGTTCGCCAGGCTCAAGG
CGAGCATGCCCGACGGCGAGGATCTCGTCGTGACCCATGGCGATGCCTGCTTGCCGAATATCATGGTGGA
AAATGGCCGCTTTTCTGGATTCATCGACTGTGGCCGGCTGGGTGTGGCGGACCGCTATCAGGACATAGCG
TTGGCTACCCGTGATATTGCTGAAGAGCTTGGCGGCGAATGGGCTGACCGCTTCCTCGTGCTTTACGGTA
TCGCCGCTCCCGATTCGCAGCGCATCGCCTTCTATCGCCTTCTTGACGAGTTCTTCTGAGCGGGACTCTG
GGGTTCGAAATGACCGACCAAGCGACGCCCAACCTGCCATCACGAGATTTCGATTCCACCGCCGCCTTCT
ATGAAAGGTTGGGCTTCGGAATCGTTTTCCGGGACGCCGGCTGGATGATCCTCCAGCGCGGGGATCTCAT
GCTGGAGTTCTTCGCCCACCCTAGGGGGAGGCTAACTGAAACACGGAAGGAGACAATACCGGAAGGAACC
CGCGCTATGACGGCAATAAAAAGACAGAATAAAACGCACGGTGTTGGGTCGTTTGTTCATAAACGCGGGG
TTCGGTCCCAGGGCTGGCACTCTGTCGATACCCCACCGAGACCCCATTGGGGCCAATACGCCCGCGTTTC
TTCCTTTTCCCCACCCCACCCCCCAAGTTCGGGTGAAGGCCCAGGGCTCGCAGCCAACGTCGGGGCGGCA
GGCCCTGCCATAGCCTCAGGTTACTCATATATACTTTAGATTGATTTAAAACTTCATTTTTAATTTAAAA
GGATCTAGGTGAAGATCCTTTTTGATAATCTCATGACCAAAATCCCTTAACGTGAGTTTTCGTTCCACTG
AGCGTCAGACCCCGTAGAAAAGATCAAAGGATCTTCTTGAGATCCTTTTTTTCTGCGCGTAATCTGCTGC
TTGCAAACAAAAAAACCACCGCTACCAGCGGTGGTTTGTTTGCCGGATCAAGAGCTACCAACTCTTTTTC
CGAAGGTAACTGGCTTCAGCAGAGCGCAGATACCAAATACTGTTCTTCTAGTGTAGCCGTAGTTAGGCCA
CCACTTCAAGAACTCTGTAGCACCGCCTACATACCTCGCTCTGCTAATCCTGTTACCAGTGGCTGCTGCC
AGTGGCGATAAGTCGTGTCTTACCGGGTTGGACTCAAGACGATAGTTACCGGATAAGGCGCAGCGGTCGG
GCTGAACGGGGGGTTCGTGCACACAGCCCAGCTTGGAGCGAACGACCTACACCGAACTGAGATACCTACA
GCGTGAGCTATGAGAAAGCGCCACGCTTCCCGAAGGGAGAAAGGCGGACAGGTATCCGGTAAGCGGCAGG
GTCGGAACAGGAGAGCGCACGAGGGAGCTTCCAGGGGGAAACGCCTGGTATCTTTATAGTCCTGTCGGGT
TTCGCCACCTCTGACTTGAGCGTCGATTTTTGTGATGCTCGTCAGGGGGGCGGAGCCTATGGAAAAACGC
CAGCAACGCGGCCTTTTTACGGTTCCTGGCCTTTTGCTGGCCTTTTGCTCACATGTTCTTTCCTGCGTTA
TCCCCTGATTCTGTGGATAACCGTATTACCGCCATGCAT
Features (pLannotate 1.2.2; 15 found; start..end, strand, type, name):
     61..364     +  enhancer       CMV enhancer: human cytomegalovirus immediate early enhancer
    365..568     +  promoter       CMV promoter: human cytomegalovirus (CMV) immediate early promoter
    591..634     +  misc_feature   MCS (fragment): multiple cloning site
    644..685     +  CDS            myr: N-myristoylation signal from Src kinase (Pellman et al., 1985; Kaplan et al., 1988)
    716..1396    +  CDS            mEos3.2: improved monomeric variant of green-to-red photoswitchable fluorescent protein EosFP (Zhang et al., 2012)
   1413..1496    +  CDS            large T antigen (fragment): large T antigen from SV40 (simian virus 40)
   1519..1640    +  polyA_signal   SV40 poly(A) signal: SV40 polyadenylation signal
   1674..2102    -  rep_origin     f1 ori (sequence partly withheld): f1 bacteriophage origin of replication; arrow indicates direction of (+) strand synthesis
   2129..2233    +  promoter       AmpR promoter: bla
   2235..2592    +  promoter       SV40 promoter: SV40 enhancer and early promoter
   2627..3421    +  CDS            NeoR/KanR: aminoglycoside phosphotransferase from Tn5; aph(3')-II (or nptII); confers resistance to neomycin, kanamycin, and G418 (Geneticin®)
   3442..3594    +  CDS            ble (fragment): BLE_KLEPN - Experimental evidence at protein level: Swiss-Prot protein existence level 1. Binding protein with a strong affinity to the bleomycin family of antibiotics. Binds to CL990; an antimitotic-antibiotic compound. From Klebsiella pneumoniae.
   3653..3700    +  polyA_signal   HSV TK poly(A) signal: herpes simplex virus thymidine kinase polyadenylation signal (Cole and Stacy, 1985)
   3791..3807    -  polyA_signal   bGH poly(A) signal (fragment): bovine growth hormone polyadenylation signal
   4029..4617    +  rep_origin     ori: high-copy-number ColE1/pMB1/pBR322/pUC origin of replication
