[The description below was written by a language model from this plasmid's Addgene catalogue record and pLannotate feature annotations shown in this document.]
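Description:
MmEos3.2 is a mammalian expression plasmid of about 4.7 kb, built on the mEos3.2-N1 backbone, that produces a fluorescent probe for the plasma membrane. The insert is the N-terminal membrane anchor of human Src: the first 15 residues, which carry a single N-myristoylation signal followed by a short polybasic stretch. It is fused in frame, upstream, to mEos3.2, an improved monomeric variant of the green-to-red photoswitchable protein EosFP. Transcription is driven by the human cytomegalovirus immediate early enhancer and promoter, with a remnant of the multiple cloning site between the promoter and the coding region, and the transcript is terminated by an SV40 polyadenylation signal. The lipid modification together with the basic residues tethers the otherwise soluble fluorescent protein to the inner leaflet of the membrane. The exact restriction sites used for cloning are not recorded.

The plasmid is propagated in E. coli from a high-copy ColE1/pUC-type origin and selected with kanamycin. The resistance cassette uses the Tn5 aminoglycoside phosphotransferase gene (NeoR/KanR) placed behind tandem bacterial (bla) and SV40 early promoters and followed by an HSV thymidine kinase polyadenylation signal, so the same gene can confer G418 resistance in mammalian cells. An f1 origin is also present. The short large T antigen, ble and bGH poly(A) hits in the annotation are fragments and probably backbone remnants rather than functional elements. The stated use is as a fluorescent plasma membrane marker, and it was deposited with work on membrane phase separation and the assembly of receptor signalling domains.
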