Addgene plasmid #203754: MmEos3.2
Purpose: Encodes the membrane anchor of Src including the first 15 resideues of the N terminus, with 1 myristoylation and short polybasic sequence, with mEos3.2 fused to the C terminus. Used as a fluorescent plasma membrane probe.
Depositing lab: Sarah Veatch. Depositing organization: University of Michigan. Publication: Membrane phase separation drives responsive assembly of receptor signaling domains. Shelby SA, Castello-Serrano I, Wisser KC, Levental I, Veatch SL. Nat Chem Biol. 2023 Jun;19(6):750-758. doi: 10.1038/s41589-023-01268-8. Epub 2023 Mar 30. PubMed 36997644.
Backbone
  Vector backbone: mEos3.2-N1
  Backbone manufacturer: Addgene; Michael Davidson's lab
  Vector type: Mammalian Expression
Growth in bacteria
  Bacterial resistance: Kanamycin, 50 μg/mL
  Growth temperature: 37°C
  Growth strain: DH5alpha
  Copy number: High Copy
Gene/Insert
  Gene/Insert name: Src15 n-term
  Species: H. sapiens (human)
  Entrez Gene: SRC (a.k.a. ASV, SRC1, THC6, c-SRC, p60-Src)
  Tag / fusion protein: mEos3.2 (C terminal on insert)
  Cloning method: Restriction Enzyme; 5′ cloning site Unknown (unknown if destroyed)
Resource information
  A portion of this plasmid was derived from a plasmid made by: Insert DNA courtesy of the William Rodgers lab
Terms and licenses: Academic/Nonprofit Terms; Industry Terms: Not Available to Industry
How to cite: MmEos3.2 was a gift from Sarah Veatch (Addgene plasmid # 203754 ; http://n2t.net/addgene:203754 ; RRID:Addgene_203754)
